>Addgene plasmid #153832 | pGBW-m4252885 | addgene full sequence | sequence record 307333 | Ginkgo NGS Result
CACCATGTTCGTCTTTCTTGTGTTACTCCCCCTGGTTTCGTCCCAGTGCGTGAACTTGACTACGCGAACC
CAACTGCCGCCAGCATATACAAATAGTTTCACCCGTGGAGTATACTACCCTGATAAAGTGTTTAGATCAA
GCGTACTACACTCTACTCAGGACCTGTTTCTCCCCTTCTTCTCCAATGTCACATGGTTTCATGCGATCCA
CGTTAGCGGCACCAACGGGACAAAGCGCTTTGACAACCCTGTGCTGCCATTCAATGATGGTGTGTATTTT
GCTTCTACCGAGAAGAGCAACATAATTCGGGGCTGGATCTTCGGAACTACCCTCGACAGTAAAACTCAGT
CATTGCTGATTGTGAATAACGCCACAAATGTCGTTATCAAGGTCTGTGAATTTCAATTCTGCAACGATCC
ATTCCTTGGGGTGTATTACCATAAAAATAATAAGTCCTGGATGGAGAGCGAATTTAGGGTATACTCGTCT
GCCAACAATTGTACTTTCGAGTATGTGTCTCAGCCCTTCTTAATGGATCTGGAAGGTAAACAGGGCAACT
TTAAGAACCTCCGCGAGTTTGTATTCAAAAATATAGACGGATACTTTAAGATTTATTCCAAGCACACACC
AATCAATTTGGTGCGGGATCTCCCGCAAGGGTTCAGCGCTCTGGAACCTCTAGTGGACCTCCCCATCGGC
ATTAACATCACAAGATTCCAGACGCTGTTAGCCCTGCATAGATCATACCTTACTCCCGGTGACAGTAGTT
CTGGGTGGACCGCAGGCGCGGCTGCATATTACGTGGGATATTTGCAGCCTCGGACGTTTCTGCTGAAATA
CAACGAGAACGGCACCATTACAGATGCCGTGGATTGCGCCCTTGACCCCCTAAGCGAAACTAAGTGTACG
CTTAAAAGCTTCACCGTCGAGAAGGGAATTTACCAGACTTCCAACTTTAGGGTCCAGCCGACAGAATCAA
TAGTTAGGTTCCCAAATATCACCAATTTGTGCCCTTTTGGGGAAGTCTTCAATGCTACACGATTTGCTTC
GGTTTATGCCTGGAACAGGAAGCGTATCTCAAATTGCGTCGCGGACTACAGCGTGCTCTATAATAGTGCA
AGTTTCTCGACCTTTAAATGTTATGGCGTGTCCCCGACCAAACTAAATGACCTCTGTTTTACAAACGTTT
ACGCCGATTCTTTTGTGATTCGCGGTGATGAGGTACGCCAAATCGCACCGGGCCAGACTGGCAAGATTGC
CGATTACAACTACAAGTTGCCTGACGACTTCACCGGATGTGTTATAGCCTGGAATAGCAATAATCTGGAT
TCTAAGGTCGGAGGTAACTATAACTACCTGTATAGACTGTTCCGTAAGTCAAACCTGAAACCCTTTGAGC
GGGACATCTCCACAGAGATTTACCAAGCAGGGTCTACCCCCTGCAATGGGGTTGAAGGATTCAATTGCTA
CTTTCCATTACAGAGCTACGGGTTCCAGCCTACGAACGGGGTTGGTTACCAGCCTTATAGGGTAGTGGTG
CTGTCGTTCGAACTGTTGCACGCTCCAGCTACAGTGTGCGGGCCTAAAAAATCAACTAACCTGGTTAAAA
ATAAGTGTGTTAATTTTAACTTCAATGGCTTAACCGGAACTGGAGTGCTCACGGAGTCAAACAAGAAATT
TCTACCGTTTCAGCAATTCGGGAGGGATATCGCAGACACTACGGACGCGGTCAGAGATCCACAGACCCTT
GAGATCCTTGACATAACACCCTGCTCTTTCGGAGGTGTCTCCGTAATTACACCAGGCACTAATACCTCTA
ATCAGGTGGCCGTGCTTTATCAGGATGTTAACTGTACAGAGGTCCCGGTGGCTATCCATGCCGACCAATT
GACACCTACGTGGCGCGTCTATTCTACCGGCTCCAACGTCTTCCAGACCCGGGCTGGATGCTTGATAGGC
GCAGAACACGTAAACAACTCTTACGAATGTGATATTCCCATTGGAGCCGGGATCTGCGCAAGCTACCAGA
CCCAAACAAACAGTCCCAGACGGGCTCGTAGCGTGGCCTCTCAGAGCATAATAGCCTATACCATGTCCCT
TGGCGCGGAGAATAGTGTGGCATACTCAAATAATAGCATCGCTATCCCCACTAACTTTACTATTTCCGTG
ACGACTGAGATTCTGCCAGTGTCTATGACTAAGACATCCGTGGATTGCACAATGTATATTTGTGGGGATT
CCACAGAGTGTAGCAACTTGTTGCTGCAATATGGATCATTCTGTACGCAGCTGAATCGCGCCCTCACCGG
CATCGCTGTGGAACAGGACAAGAACACTCAAGAGGTCTTTGCTCAGGTGAAGCAAATCTACAAGACCCCA
CCTATAAAAGACTTCGGGGGTTTTAACTTCTCGCAGATTCTCCCCGACCCCAGCAAGCCTTCAAAAAGGA
GCTTTATTGAGGACCTGTTGTTCAACAAGGTTACTTTAGCCGATGCCGGTTTTATCAAACAGTACGGCGA
CTGTCTTGGCGATATAGCAGCCCGGGATCTGATTTGCGCACAAAAATTCAATGGCCTTACCGTACTGCCA
CCCCTTCTCACCGACGAAATGATCGCGCAGTACACCTCCGCACTGCTGGCTGGGACCATCACTTCGGGAT
GGACCTTTGGGGCTGGTGCTGCTTTGCAAATTCCCTTCGCCATGCAGATGGCCTATCGATTCAATGGCAT
AGGGGTAACACAGAACGTATTGTATGAAAATCAAAAGCTAATCGCTAACCAGTTTAATTCAGCCATTGGT
AAGATCCAGGATTCACTCTCCAGTACAGCCTCTGCCCTGGGAAAGCTCCAGGACGTGGTCAACCAGAACG
CGCAGGCATTGAATACACTCGTCAAACAGCTGAGTAGCAATTTCGGCGCAATCAGTAGTGTCTTAAACGA
TATACTGAGTAGGCTTGATAAAGTAGAGGCCGAGGTCCAGATTGACAGACTAATCACGGGGCGTCTTCAG
AGTTTACAGACCTATGTGACCCAACAGCTGATCCGAGCAGCGGAAATTCGAGCAAGCGCGAACCTGGCCG
CTACTAAAATGAGTGAGTGCGTGCTGGGCCAAAGTAAACGAGTCGACTTTTGCGGCAAAGGGTATCATCT
CATGTCTTTCCCTCAGTCCGCCCCTCACGGTGTTGTTTTCCTCCACGTGACATACGTTCCCGCGCAGGAA
AAGAATTTTACTACGGCACCCGCTATTTGCCATGACGGAAAGGCTCATTTTCCACGGGAGGGAGTGTTCG
TTTCAAACGGGACACACTGGTTTGTAACTCAGCGGAACTTTTATGAGCCTCAAATCATCACGACAGACAA
TACCTTCGTGAGTGGCAACTGCGATGTAGTCATAGGCATTGTGAATAACACTGTTTATGATCCACTTCAG
CCGGAACTCGACAGCTTCAAAGAGGAATTGGATAAGTACTTTAAAAATCATACCAGTCCAGACGTAGATC
TCGGCGATATATCGGGCATTAACGCCAGTGTGGTCAATATACAAAAGGAGATTGACAGACTGAATGAAGT
AGCTAAGAACCTCAACGAATCTCTGATTGACCTGCAAGAGCTAGGGAAGTACGAGCAGTATATCAAATGG
CCATGGTACATATGGCTGGGTTTTATCGCGGGTCTTATTGCCATAGTCATGGTGACGATTATGTTGTGCT
GTATGACCTCCTGCTGTTCTTGTTTGAAAGGCTGCTGCTCCTGTGGTAGCTGTTGCAAATTCGATGAAGA
TGACTCTGAACCCGTGTTGAAAGGCGTTAAGCTACACTACACAGAAAACCTTTACTTTCAGTCGAAGAGG
CGATGGAAAAAGAATTTTATCGCGGTGAGTGCAGCCAACAGATTCAAAAAGATATCCTCGTCTGGTGCCC
TCTAAGGATCCGCAGGCCTCTGCTAGCTTGACTGACTGAGATACAGCGTACCTTCAGCTCACAGACATGA
TAAGATACATTGATGAGTTTGGACAAACCACAACTAGAATGCAGTGAAAAAAATGCTTTATTTGTGAAAT
TTGTGATGCTATTGCTTTATTTGTAACCATTATAAGCTGCAATAAACAAGTTAACAACAACAATTGCATT
CATTTTATGTTTCAGGTTCAGGGGGAGGTGTGGGAGGTTTTTTAAAGCAAGTAAAACCTCTACAAATGTG
GTATTGGCCCATCTCTATCGGTATCGTAGCATAACCCCTTGGGGCCTCTAAACGGGTCTTGAGGGGTTTT
TTGTGCCCCTCGGGCCGGATTGCTATCTACCGGCATTGGCGCAGAAAAAAATGCCTGATGCGACGCTGCG
CGTCTTATACTCCCACATATGCCAGATTCAGCAACGGATACGGCTTCCCCAACTTGCCCACTTCCATACG
TGTCCTCCTTACCAGAAATTTATCCTTAAGGTCGTCAGCTATCCTGCAGGCGATCTCTCGATTTCGATCA
AGACATTCCTTTAATGGTCTTTTCTGGACACCACTAGGGGTCAGAAGTAGTTCATCAAACTTTCTTCCCT
CCCTAATCTCATTGGTTACCTTGGGCTATCGAAACTTAATTAACCAGTCAAGTCAGCTACTTGGCGAGAT
CGACTTGTCTGGGTTTCGACTACGCTCAGAATTGCGTCAGTCAAGTTCGATCTGGTCCTTGCTATTGCAC
CCGTTCTCCGATTACGAGTTTCATTTAAATCATGTGAGCAAAAGGCCAGCAAAAGGCCAGGAACCGTAAA
AAGGCCGCGTTGCTGGCGTTTTTCCATAGGCTCCGCCCCCCTGACGAGCATCACAAAAATCGACGCTCAA
GTCAGAGGTGGCGAAACCCGACAGGACTATAAAGATACCAGGCGTTTCCCCCTGGAAGCTCCCTCGTGCG
CTCTCCTGTTCCGACCCTGCCGCTTACCGGATACCTGTCCGCCTTTCTCCCTTCGGGAAGCGTGGCGCTT
TCTCATAGCTCACGCTGTAGGTATCTCAGTTCGGTGTAGGTCGTTCGCTCCAAGCTGGGCTGTGTGCACG
AACCCCCCGTTCAGCCCGACCGCTGCGCCTTATCCGGTAACTATCGTCTTGAGTCCAACCCGGTAAGACA
CGACTTATCGCCACTGGCAGCAGCCACTGGTAACAGGATTAGCAGAGCGAGGTATGTAGGCGGTGCTACA
GAGTTCTTGAAGTGGTGGCCTAACTACGGCTACACTAGAAGAACAGTATTTGGTATCTGCGCTCTGCTGA
AGCCAGTTACCTTCGGAAAAAGAGTTGGTAGCTCTTGATCCGGCAAACAAACCACCGCTGGTAGCGGTGG
TTTTTTTGTTTGCAAGCAGCAGATTACGCGCAGAAAAAAAGGATCTCAAGAAGATCCTTTGATCTTTTCT
ACGGGGTCTGACGCTCAGTGGAACGAAAACTCACGTTAAGGGATTTTGGTCATGAGATTATCAAAAAGGA
TCTTCACCTAGATCCTTTTAAATTAAAAATGAAGTTTTAAATCAATCTAAAGTATATATGAGTAAACTTG
GTCTGACAGTTACCAATGCTTAATCAGTGAGGCACCTATCTCAGCGATCTGTCTATTTCGTTCATCCATA
GTTGCATTTAAATTTCCGAACTCTCCAAGGCCCTCGTCGGAAAATCTTCAAACCTTTCGTCCGATCCATC
TTGCAGGCTACCTCTCGAACGAACTATCGCAAGTCTCTTGGCCGGCCTTGCGCCTTGGCTATTGCTTGGC
AGCGCCTATCGCCAGGTATTACTCCAATCCCGAATATCCGAGATCGGGATCACCCGAGAGAAGTTCAACC
TACATCCTCAATCCCGATCTATCCGAGATCCGAGGAATATCGAAATCGGGGCGCGCCTGGCCTCCGCGCC
GGGTTTTGGCGCCTCCCGCGGGCGCCCCCCTCGTCACGGCGAGCGCTGCCACGTCAGACGAAGGGCGCAG
GAGCGTCCTGATCCTTCCGCCCGGACGCTCAGGACAGCGGCCCGCTGCTCATAAGACTCGGCCTTAGAAC
CCCAGTATCAGCAGAAGGACATTTTAGGACGGGACTTGGGTGACTCTAGGGCACTGGTTTTCTTTCCAGA
GAGCGGAACAGGCGAGGAAAAGTAGTCCCTTCTCGGCGATTCTGCGGAGGGATCTCCGTGGGGCGGTGAA
CGCCGATGATTATATAAGGACGCGCCGGGTGTGGCACAGCTAGTTCCGTCGCAGCCGGGATTTGGGTCGC
GGTTCTTGTTTGTGGATCGCTGTGATCGTCACTTGGTGAGTAGCGGGCTGCTGGGCTGGCCGGGGCTTTC
GTGGCCGCCGGGCCGCTCGGTGGGACGGAAGCGTGTGGAGAGACCGCCAAGGGCTGTAGTCTGGGTCCGC
GAGCAAGGTTGCCCTGAACTGGGGGTTGGGGGGAGCGCAGCAAAATGGCGGCTGTTCCCGAGTCTTGAAT
GGAAGACGCTTGTGAGGCGGGCTGTGAGGTCGTTGAAACAAGGTGGGGGGCATGGTGGGCGGCAAGAACC
CAAGGTCTTGAGCCCTTCGCTAATGCGGGAAAGCTCTTATTCGGGTGAGATGGGCTGGGCACCATCTGGG
GACCCTGACGTGAAGTTTGTCACTGACTGGAGAACTCGGTTTGTCGTCTGTTGCGGGGGCGGCAGTTATG
GCGGTGCCGTTGGGCAGTGCACCCGTACCTTTGGGAGCGCGCGCCCTCGTCGTGTCGTGACGTCACCCGT
TCTGTTGGCTTATAATGCAGGGTGGGGCCACCAGCCGGTAGGTGTGCGGTAGGCTTTTCTCCGTCGCAGG
ACGCAGGGTTCGGGCCTAGGGTAGGCTCTCCTGAATCGACAGGCGCCGGACCTCTGGTGAGGGGAGGGAT
AAGTGAGGCGTCAGTTTCTTTGGTCGGTTTTATGTACCTATCTTCTTAAGTAGCTGAAGCTCCGGTTTTG
AACTATGCGCTCGGGGTTGGCGAGTGTGTTTTGTGAAGTTTTTTAGGCACCTTTTGAAATGTAATCATTT
GGGTCAATATGTAATTTTCAGTGTTAGACTTGTAAATTGTCCGCTAAATTCTGGCCGTTTTTGGCTTTTT
TGTTAGACAACATGGGTAAAAAGCCTGAACTCACCGCGACGTCTGTCGAGAAGTTTCTGATCGAAAAGTT
CGACAGCGTCTCCGACCTGATGCAGCTCTCGGAGGGCGAAGAATCTCGTGCTTTCAGCTTCGATGTAGGA
GGGCGTGGATATGTCCTGCGGGTAAATAGCTGCGCCGATGGTTTCTACAAAGATCGTTATGTTTATCGGC
ACTTTGCATCCGCCGCGCTCCCGATTCCGGAAGTGCTTGACATTGGGGAGTTCAGCGAGAGCCTGACCTA
TTGCATCTCCCGCCGTGCACAGGGTGTCACGTTGCAAGACCTGCCTGAAACCGAACTGCCCGCTGTTCTG
CAGCCGGTCGCGGAGGCAATGGATGCCATCGCTGCCGCCGATCTTAGCCAGACGAGCGGGTTCGGCCCAT
TCGGACCGCAAGGAATCGGTCAATACACTACATGGCGTGATTTCATATGCGCGATTGCTGATCCCCATGT
GTATCACTGGCAAACTGTGATGGACGACACCGTCAGTGCGTCCGTCGCGCAGGCTCTCGATGAGCTGATG
CTTTGGGCCGAGGACTGCCCCGAAGTCCGGCACCTCGTGCACGCGGATTTCGGCTCCAACAATGTCCTGA
CGGACAATGGCCGCATAACAGCGGTCATTGACTGGAGCGAGGCGATGTTCGGGGATTCCCAATACGAGGT
CGCCAACATCTTCTTCTGGAGGCCGTGGTTGGCTTGTATGGAGCAGCAGACGCGCTACTTCGAGCGGAGG
CATCCGGAGCTTGCAGGATCGCCCCGGCTCCGGGCGTATATGCTCCGCATTGGTCTTGACCAACTCTATC
AGAGCTTGGTTGACGGCAATTTCGATGATGCAGCTTGGGCGCAGGGTCGATGCGACGCAATCGTCCGATC
CGGAGCCGGGACTGTCGGGCGTACACAAATCGCCCGCAGAAGCGCCGCCGTCTGGACCGATGGCTGTGTA
GAAGTACTCGCCGATAGTGGAAACCGACGCCCCAGCACTCGTCCGAGGGCAAAGGAATAAGCTAGTATGT
AAGCCTAGTCTTAGATAATAAAATCGCTATCCATCGAAGATGGATGTGTGTTGGTTTTTTGTGTGTGTAA
CGCTAGGCGCGCCTGGTGTACCGAGAACGATCCTCTCAGTGCGAGTCTCGACGATCCATATCGTTGCTTG
GCAGTCAGCCAGTCGGAATCCAGCTTGGGACCCAGGAAGTCCAATCGTCAGATATTGTACTCAAGCCTGG
TCACGGCAGCGTACCGATCTGTTTAAACCTAGATATTGATAGTCTGATCGGTCAACGTATAATCGAGTCC
TAGCTTTTGCAAACATCTATCAAGAGACAGGATCAGCAGGAGGCTTTCGCATGAGTATTCAACATTTCCG
TGTCGCCCTTATTCCCTTTTTTGCGGCATTTTGCCTTCCTGTTTTTGCTCACCCAGAAACGCTGGTGAAA
GTAAAAGATGCTGAAGATCAGTTGGGTGCGCGAGTGGGTTACATCGAACTGGATCTCAACAGCGGTAAGA
TCCTTGAGAGTTTTCGCCCCGAAGAACGCTTTCCAATGATGAGCACTTTTAAAGTTCTGCTATGTGGCGC
GGTATTATCCCGTATTGACGCCGGGCAAGAGCAACTCGGTCGCCGCATACACTATTCTCAGAATGACTTG
GTTGAGTATTCACCAGTCACAGAAAAGCATCTTACGGATGGCATGACAGTAAGAGAATTATGCAGTGCTG
CCATAACCATGAGTGATAACACTGCGGCCAACTTACTTCTGACAACGATTGGAGGACCGAAGGAGCTAAC
CGCTTTTTTGCACAACATGGGGGATCATGTAACTCGCCTTGATCGTTGGGAACCGGAGCTGAATGAAGCC
ATACCAAACGACGAGCGTGACACCACGATGCCTGTAGCAATGGCAACAACCTTGCGTAAACTATTAACTG
GCGAACTACTTACTCTAGCTTCCCGGCAACAGTTGATAGACTGGATGGAGGCGGATAAAGTTGCAGGACC
ACTTCTGCGCTCGGCCCTTCCGGCTGGCTGGTTTATTGCTGATAAATCTGGAGCCGGTGAGCGTGGGTCT
CGCGGTATCATTGCAGCACTGGGGCCAGATGGTAAGCCCTCCCGTATCGTAGTTATCTACACGACGGGGA
GTCAGGCAACTATGGATGAACGAAATAGACAGATCGCTGAGATAGGTGCCTCACTGATTAAGCATTGGTA
ACCGATTCTAGGTGCATTGGCGCAGAAAAAAATGCCTGATGCGACGCTGCGCGTCTTATACTCCCACATA
TGCCAGATTCAGCAACGGATACGGCTTCCCCAACTTGCCCACTTCCATACGTGTCCTCCTTACCAGAAAT
TTATCCTTAAGATCCCGAATCGTTTAAACTCGACTCTGGCTCTATCGAATCTCCGTCGTTTCGAGCTTAC
GCGAACAGCCGTGGCGCTCATTTGCTCGTCGGGCATCGAATCTCGTCAGCTATCGTCAGCTTACCTTTTT
GGCAGCGATCGCGGCTCCCGACATCTTGGACCATTAGCTCCACAGGTATCTTCTTCCCTCTAGTGGTCAT
AACAGCAGCTTCAGCTACCTCTCAATTCAAAAAACCCCTCAAGACCCGTTTAGAGGCCCCAAGGGGTTAT
GCTATCAATCGTTGCGTTACACACACAAAAAACCAACACACATCCATCTTCGATGGATAGCGATTTTATT
ATCTAACTGCTGATCGAGTGTAGCCAGATCTAGTAATCAATTACGGGGTCATTAGTTCATAGCCCATATA
TGGAGTTCCGCGTTACATAACTTACGGTAAATGGCCCGCCTGGCTGACCGCCCAACGACCCCCGCCCATT
GACGTCAATAATGACGTATGTTCCCATAGTAACGCCAATAGGGACTTTCCATTGACGTCAATGGGTGGAG
TATTTACGGTAAACTGCCCACTTGGCAGTACATCAAGTGTATCATATGCCAAGTACGCCCCCTATTGACG
TCAATGACGGTAAATGGCCCGCCTGGCATTATGCCCAGTACATGACCTTATGGGACTTTCCTACTTGGCA
GTACATCTACGTATTAGTCATCGCTATTACCATGCTGATGCGGTTTTGGCAGTACATCAATGGGCGTGGA
TAGCGGTTTGACTCACGGGGATTTCCAAGTCTCCACCCCATTGACGTCAATGGGAGTTTGTTTTGGCACC
AAAATCAACGGGACTTTCCAAAATGTCGTAACAACTCCGCCCCATTGACGCAAATGGGCGGTAGGCGTGT
ACGGTGGGAGGTCTATATAAGCAGAGCTGGTTTAGTGAACCGTCAGATCAGATCTTTGTCGATCCTACCA
TCCACTCGACACACCCGCCAGCGGCCGC
Features (pLannotate 1.2.2; 20 found; start..end, strand, type, name):
      5..3823    +  CDS            S: SPIKE_SARS2 - Experimental evidence at protein level: Swiss-Prot protein existence level 1. [Spike glycoprotein]: May down-regulate host tetherin (BST2) by lysosomal degradation, thereby counteracting its antiviral activity. From Severe acute respiratory syndrome coronavirus 2 (2019-nCoV) (SARS-CoV-2).
   3851..3867    +  CDS            CBP (fragment): calmodulin-binding peptide derived from skeletal muscle myosin light chain kinase; binds calmodulin with nanomolar affinity in the presence of calcium
   3991..4112    -  polyA_signal   SV40 poly(A) signal: SV40 polyadenylation signal
   4135..4204    -  CDS            large T antigen (fragment): large T antigen from SV40 (simian virus 40)
   4227..4273    +  terminator     T7 terminator: transcription terminator for bacteriophage T7 RNA polymerase
   4303..4439    +  terminator     rrnG terminator: transcription terminator from the E. coli ribosomal RNA rrnG operon (Albrechtsen et al., 1991)
   4484..4555    +  misc_feature   3' β-globin insulator: insulator downstream of the human β-globin locus (Farrell et al., 2002)
   4781..5369    -  rep_origin     ori: high-copy-number ColE1/pMB1/pBR322/pUC origin of replication
   5541..5605    -  CDS            bla(M) (fragment): β-lactamase lacking the signal sequence; bla(M); allows cytosolic expression of β-lactamase
   5869..7078    +  promoter       UbC promoter: human ubiquitin C promoter
   7088..8109    +  CDS            HygR (fragment): hygromycin B phosphotransferase confers resistance to hygromycin
   8137..8185    +  polyA_signal   poly(A) signal: synthetic polyadenylation signal
   8451..9311    +  CDS            AmpR: β-lactamase; bla; confers resistance to ampicillin, carbenicillin, and related antibiotics
   9324..9460    +  terminator     rrnG terminator: transcription terminator from the E. coli ribosomal RNA rrnG operon (Albrechtsen et al., 1991)
   9612..9683    +  misc_feature   5' β-globin insulator: insulator upstream of the human β-globin locus (Farrell et al., 2002)
   9688..9734    -  terminator     T7 terminator: transcription terminator for bacteriophage T7 RNA polymerase
   9752..9800    -  polyA_signal   poly(A) signal: synthetic polyadenylation signal
   9881..10184   +  enhancer       CMV enhancer: human cytomegalovirus immediate early enhancer
  10257..10274   -  promoter       CMV promoter (fragment): human cytomegalovirus (CMV) immediate early promoter
  10337..10388   +  promoter       CMVd2 promoter: truncated human cytomegalovirus (CMV) immediate early promoter that yields moderately reduced expression relative to the full-length promoter
