[The description below was written by a language model from this plasmid's Addgene catalogue record and pLannotate feature annotations shown in this document.]
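Description:
pGBW-m4252885 is a mammalian expression plasmid carrying the wild-type surface (spike, S) glycoprotein of SARS-CoV-2, built on a pTwist_CMV_Hygro_6 backbone from which an AarI site was removed. It is maintained in E. coli as a high-copy plasmid through a ColE1/pUC-type origin and selected with ampicillin via a full-length β-lactamase gene. A short additional β-lactamase fragment is also annotated in the backbone. For selection in mammalian cells it carries a hygromycin B phosphotransferase cassette driven by the human ubiquitin C promoter and ended by a synthetic polyadenylation signal.

The spike open reading frame of about 3.8 kb sits immediately downstream of the CMV enhancer and promoter elements, which wrap around the origin of the circular map. The annotation resolves the promoter region as a CMV enhancer plus a truncated CMV promoter form. The catalogue entry describes a C-terminal, backbone-encoded tag consisting of a TEV protease cleavage site followed by a calmodulin-binding peptide. The feature table detects only a short CBP fragment just after the spike coding sequence and does not annotate the TEV site separately. Such a tag would allow calcium-dependent capture on calmodulin resin and later removal by TEV protease. An SV40 polyadenylation signal is annotated downstream of the tag, though on the reverse strand. The expression unit is flanked by T7 and rrnG terminators and 5' and 3' β-globin insulator elements, which help isolate it from neighbouring transcription. The record supports use for transient or hygromycin-selected stable expression of tagged spike protein in mammalian cells.
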