Addgene plasmid #153832: pGBW-m4252885
Purpose: Mammalian expression plasmid for SARS-CoV-2 S (surface glycoprotein)
Depositing lab: Ginkgo Bioworks & Benjie Chen. Depositing organization: Ginkgo Bioworks.
Backbone
  Vector backbone: pTwist_CMV_Hygro_6 with AarI site removed
  Backbone size w/o insert (bp): 6525
  Vector type: Mammalian Expression
  Selectable markers: Hygromycin
Growth in bacteria
  Bacterial resistance: Ampicillin, 100 μg/mL
  Growth temperature: 37°C
  Growth strain: DH5alpha
  Copy number: High Copy
Gene/Insert
  Gene/Insert name: SARS-CoV-2 S (surface glycoprotein) (alt names: Spike protein; S protein)
  Species: Severe acute respiratory syndrome coronavirus 2
  Insert size (bp): 3815
  Mutation: wt
  Entrez Gene: S (a.k.a. GU280_gp02, spike glycoprotein)
  Promoter: CMV
  Tag / fusion protein: Cleavable TEV;CBP (C terminal on backbone)
  Cloning method: Unknown
Resource information
  A portion of this plasmid was derived from a plasmid made by: GinkgoBioworks
Depositor comments: NCBI reference sequence: 43740568
How to cite: pGBW-m4252885 was a gift from Ginkgo Bioworks & Benjie Chen (Addgene plasmid # 153832 ; http://n2t.net/addgene:153832 ; RRID:Addgene_153832)
